Addgene plasmid #134265: pBOB-C-Flag-GK5 (287-396)
Purpose: Lentivector encoding Flag-tagged GK5 truncation (amino acids 287-396)
Depositing lab: Bruce Beutler. Depositing organization: University of Texas Southwestern Medical Center. Publication: Skin-specific regulation of SREBP processing and lipid biosynthesis by glycerol kinase 5. Zhang D, Tomisato W, Su L, Sun L, Choi JH, Zhang Z, Wang KW, Zhan X, Choi M, Li X, Tang M, Castro-Perez JM, Hildebrand S, Murray AR, Moresco EMY, Beutler B. Proc Natl Acad Sci U S A. 2017 Jun 27;114(26):E5197-E5206. doi: 10.1073/pnas.1705312114. Epub 2017 Jun 12. PubMed 28607088.
Backbone
  Vector backbone: pBOB
  Backbone size w/o insert (bp): 8800
  Total vector size (bp): 9200
  Vector type: Mammalian Expression, Lentiviral
Growth in bacteria
  Bacterial resistance: Ampicillin, 100 μg/mL
  Growth temperature: 37°C
  Growth strain: NEB Stable
  Copy number: High Copy
Gene/Insert
  Gene/Insert name: Gk5 (alt name: glycerol kinase 5 (putative))
  Species: M. musculus (mouse)
  Insert size (bp): 330
  Mutation: mouse Gk5 amino acids 287-396
  GenBank ID: NM_001368879
  Entrez Gene: Gk5 (a.k.a. AV095337, C330018K18Rik, G630067D24Rik)
  Promoter: CMV
  Tag / fusion protein: Flag (C terminal on insert)
  Cloning method: Ligation Independent Cloning
  Sequencing primers: 5′ agctcgtttagtgaaccgtcagatcg; 3′ ggaaactgacaatcttagcgcag
Terms and licenses: Academic/Nonprofit Terms; Industry Terms: Not Available to Industry
How to cite: pBOB-C-Flag-GK5 (287-396) was a gift from Bruce Beutler (Addgene plasmid # 134265 ; http://n2t.net/addgene:134265 ; RRID:Addgene_134265)
