[The description below was written by a language model from this plasmid's Addgene catalogue record and pLannotate feature annotations shown in this document.]
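Description:
pBOB-C-Flag-GK5 (287-396) is an HIV-1-based lentiviral transfer plasmid, about 9.2 kb, built on the pBOB backbone for expression of a truncated mouse glycerol kinase 5 (Gk5) fragment in mammalian cells. It is propagated in E. coli through a high-copy ColE1/pUC-type origin with ampicillin resistance (AmpR under its own bla promoter). An f1 origin is also present. The feature table additionally shows an SV40 promoter/EM7 promoter–BleoR cassette with an SV40 poly(A) signal. This lies outside the LTR-flanked region, so it belongs to the plasmid backbone and would not be carried in the packaged viral genome.

The viral portion begins with a CMV enhancer/promoter fused to a truncated 5' LTR, an arrangement that drives genomic RNA production in packaging cells. This is followed by the Ψ packaging signal with a partial gag sequence, the Rev response element for Rev-dependent nuclear export, and the cPPT/CTS element, which aids nuclear import of the reverse-transcribed genome. An internal CMV enhancer/promoter then drives the 330 bp insert encoding Gk5 amino acids 287–396, with a C-terminal Flag epitope (annotated as a short match to 3xFLAG, consistent with a single tag). Downstream are a sequence annotated as a chimeric intron, a WPRE to enhance transcript stability and expression, the 3' LTR region and a bGH polyadenylation signal. No reporter or selectable marker is annotated within the proviral cassette. The construct serves to express a defined, epitope-tagged Gk5 segment by transfection or lentiviral transduction. Such truncations are typically used for domain mapping, with detection or immunoprecipitation through the Flag tag, although the record does not specify the assay.
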