Features (pLannotate 1.2.2; 34 found; start..end, strand, type, name):
     28..80      -  misc_feature   bom (fragment): basis of mobility region from pBR322
    235..614     +  enhancer       CMV enhancer: human cytomegalovirus immediate early enhancer
    615..814     +  promoter       CMV promoter: human cytomegalovirus (CMV) immediate early promoter
    832..1012    +  LTR            5' LTR (truncated): truncated 5' long terminal repeat (LTR) from HIV-1
   1059..1184    +  misc_feature   HIV-1 Ψ: packaging signal of human immunodeficiency virus type 1
   1168..1531    +  CDS            HIV-1 gag (fragment): gag protein from human immunodeficiency virus 1; gag
   1677..1910    +  misc_feature   RRE: The Rev response element (RRE) of HIV-1 allows for Rev-dependent mRNA export from the nucleus to the cytoplasm.
   2287..2387    +  CDS            Rev (fragment): human immunodeficiency virus 1 (HIV-1) Rev protein; rev; enhances nuclear export of unspliced and incompletely spliced viral mRNAs
   2391..2507    +  misc_feature   cPPT/CTS: central polypurine tract and central termination sequence of HIV-1
   2530..2833    +  enhancer       CMV enhancer: human cytomegalovirus immediate early enhancer
   2834..3037    +  promoter       CMV promoter: human cytomegalovirus (CMV) immediate early promoter
   3148..3477    +  CDS            Gk5 (fragment): GLPK5_MOUSE - Experimental evidence at transcript level: Swiss-Prot protein existence level 2. From Mus musculus (Mouse).
   3498..3518    +  CDS            3xFLAG (fragment): three tandem FLAG® epitope tags
   3591..3820    +  intron         chimeric intron: chimera between introns from adenovirus and immunoglobulin heavy chain genes
   3884..3994    +  CDS            nef (fragment): NEF_HV1Z2 - Experimental evidence at protein level: Swiss-Prot protein existence level 1. Extracellular Nef protein targets CD4(+) T-lymphocytes for apoptosis by interacting with CXCR4 surface receptors. From Human immunodeficiency virus type 1 group M subtype D (isolate Z2/CDC-Z34) (HIV-1).
   3997..4585    +  misc_feature   WPRE: woodchuck hepatitis virus posttranscriptional regulatory element
   4602..4670    +  CDS            nef (fragment): NEF_HV1Z2 - Experimental evidence at protein level: Swiss-Prot protein existence level 1. Extracellular Nef protein targets CD4(+) T-lymphocytes for apoptosis by interacting with CXCR4 surface receptors. From Human immunodeficiency virus type 1 group M subtype D (isolate Z2/CDC-Z34) (HIV-1).
   4672..4984    +  LTR            5' LTR (fragment): 5' long terminal repeat (LTR) from HIV-1
   4992..5172    +  LTR            5' LTR (truncated): truncated 5' long terminal repeat (LTR) from HIV-1
   5204..5428    +  polyA_signal   bGH poly(A) signal: bovine growth hormone polyadenylation signal
   5432..5453    +  promoter       SV40 promoter (fragment): SV40 enhancer and early promoter
   5474..5902    +  rep_origin     f1 ori (sequence partly withheld): f1 bacteriophage origin of replication; arrow indicates direction of (+) strand synthesis
   5916..6245    +  promoter       SV40 promoter: SV40 enhancer and early promoter
   6293..6340    +  promoter       EM7 promoter: synthetic bacterial promoter&nbsp
   6359..6733    +  CDS            BleoR: antibiotic-binding protein; Sh ble from Streptoalloteichus hindustanus; confers resistance to bleomycin, phleomycin, and Zeocin™
   6743..6868    +  CDS            ble (fragment): BLE_KLEPN - Experimental evidence at protein level: Swiss-Prot protein existence level 1. Binding protein with a strong affinity to the bleomycin family of antibiotics. Binds to CL990; an antimitotic-antibiotic compound. From Klebsiella pneumoniae.
   6863..6984    +  polyA_signal   SV40 poly(A) signal: SV40 polyadenylation signal
   7057..7073    -  protein_bind   lac operator: The lac repressor binds to the lac operator to inhibit transcription in E. coli. This inhibition can be relieved by adding lactose or isopropyl-β-D-thiogalactopyranoside (IPTG). lac repressor encoded by lacI
   7081..7111    -  promoter       lac promoter: promoter for the E. coli lac operon
   7126..7147    -  protein_bind   CAP binding site: CAP binding activates transcription in the presence of cAMP. E. coli catabolite activator protein
   7160..7252    -  CDS            lacI (fragment): lac repressor; lacI; The lac repressor binds to the lac operator to inhibit transcription in E. coli. This inhibition can be relieved by adding lactose or isopropyl-β-D-thiogalactopyranoside (IPTG).
   7435..8023    -  rep_origin     ori: high-copy-number ColE1/pMB1/pBR322/pUC origin of replication
   8194..9054    -  CDS            AmpR: β-lactamase; bla; confers resistance to ampicillin, carbenicillin, and related antibiotics
   9055..9159    -  promoter       AmpR promoter: bla
>Addgene plasmid #134265 | pBOB-C-Flag-GK5 (287-396) | addgene full sequence | sequence record 275350 | Addgene NGS Result
GACGGATCGGGAGATCTCCCGATCCCCTATGGTGCACTCTCAGTACAATCTGCTCTGATGCCGCATAGTT
AAGCCAGTATCTGCTCCCTGCTTGTGTGTTGGAGGTCGCTGAGTAGTGCGCGAGCAAAATTTAAGCTACA
ACAAGGCAAGGCTTGACCGACAATTGCATGAAGAATCTGCTTAGGGTTAGGCGTTTTGCGCTGCTTCGCG
ATGTACGGGCCAGATATACGCGTTGACATTGATTATTGACTAGTTATTAATAGTAATCAATTACGGGGTC
ATTAGTTCATAGCCCATATATGGAGTTCCGCGTTACATAACTTACGGTAAATGGCCCGCCTGGCTGACCG
CCCAACGACCCCCGCCCATTGACGTCAATAATGACGTATGTTCCCATAGTAACGCCAATAGGGACTTTCC
ATTGACGTCAATGGGTGGAGTATTTACGGTAAACTGCCCACTTGGCAGTACATCAAGTGTATCATATGCC
AAGTACGCCCCCTATTGACGTCAATGACGGTAAATGGCCCGCCTGGCATTATGCCCAGTACATGACCTTA
TGGGACTTTCCTACTTGGCAGTACATCTACGTATTAGTCATCGCTATTACCATGGTGATGCGGTTTTGGC
AGTACATCAATGGGCGTGGATAGCGGTTTGACTCACGGGGATTTCCAAGTCTCCACCCCATTGACGTCAA
TGGGAGTTTGTTTTGGCACCAAAATCAACGGGACTTTCCAAAATGTCGTAACAACTCCGCCCCATTGACG
CAAATGGGCGGTAGGCGTGTACGGTGGGAGGTCTATATAAGCAGCGCGTTTTGCCTGTACTGGGTCTCTC
TGGTTAGACCAGATCTGAGCCTGGGAGCTCTCTGGCTAACTAGGGAACCCACTGCTTAAGCCTCAATAAA
GCTTGCCTTGAGTGCTTCAAGTAGTGTGTGCCCGTCTGTTGTGTGACTCTGGTAACTAGAGATCCCTCAG
ACCCTTTTAGTCAGTGTGGAAAATCTCTAGCAGTGGCGCCCGAACAGGGACTTGAAAGCGAAAGGGAAAC
CAGAGGAGCTCTCTCGACGCAGGACTCGGCTTGCTGAAGCGCGCACGGCAAGAGGCGAGGGGCGGCGACT
GGTGAGTACGCCAAAAATTTTGACTAGCGGAGGCTAGAAGGAGAGAGATGGGTGCGAGAGCGTCAGTATT
AAGCGGGGGAGAATTAGATCGCGATGGGAAAAAATTCGGTTAAGGCCAGGGGGAAAGAAAAAATATAAAT
TAAAACATATAGTATGGGCAAGCAGGGAGCTAGAACGATTCGCAGTTAATCCTGGCCTGTTAGAAACATC
AGAAGGCTGTAGACAAATACTGGGACAGCTACAACCATCCCTTCAGACAGGATCAGAAGAACTTAGATCA
TTATATAATACAGTAGCAACCCTCTATTGTGTGCATCAAAGGATAGAGATAAAAGACACCAAGGAAGCTT
TAGACAAGATAGAGGAAGAGCAAAACAAAAGTAAGACCACCGCACAGCAAGCGGCCGCTGATCTTCAGAC
CTGGAGGAGGAGATATGAGGGACAATTGGAGAAGTGAATTATATAAATATAAAGTAGTAAAAATTGAACC
ATTAGGAGTAGCACCCACCAAGGCAAAGAGAAGAGTGGTGCAGAGAGAAAAAAGAGCAGTGGGAATAGGA
GCTTTGTTCCTTGGGTTCTTGGGAGCAGCAGGAAGCACTATGGGCGCAGCGTCAATGACGCTGACGGTAC
AGGCCAGACAATTATTGTCTGGTATAGTGCAGCAGCAGAACAATTTGCTGAGGGCTATTGAGGCGCAACA
GCATCTGTTGCAACTCACAGTCTGGGGCATCAAGCAGCTCCAGGCAAGAATCCTGGCTGTGGAAAGATAC
CTAAAGGATCAACAGCTCCTGGGGATTTGGGGTTGCTCTGGAAAACTCATTTGCACCACTGCTGTGCCTT
GGAATGCTAGTTGGAGTAATAAATCTCTGGAACAGATTTGGAATCACACGACCTGGATGGAGTGGGACAG
AGAAATTAACAATTACACAAGCTTAATACACTCCTTAATTGAAGAATCGCAAAACCAGCAAGAAAAGAAT
GAACAAGAATTATTGGAATTAGATAAATGGGCAAGTTTGTGGAATTGGTTTAACATAACAAATTGGCTGT
GGTATATAAAATTATTCATAATGATAGTAGGAGGCTTGGTAGGTTTAAGAATAGTTTTTGCTGTACTTTC
TATAGTGAATAGAGTTAGGCAGGGATATTCACCATTATCGTTTCAGACCCACCTCCCAACCCCGAGGGGA
CCCGACAGGCCCGAAGGAATAGAAGAAGAAGGTGGAGAGAGAGACAGAGACAGATCCATTCGATTAGTGA
ACGGATCAACTTTTAAAAGAAAAGGGGGGATTGGGGGGTACAGTGCAGGGGAAAGAATAGTAGACATAAT
AGCAACAGACATACAAACTAAAGAATTACAAAAACAAATTACAAAATTCAAAATTTTATCGATAAGCTTG
GGAGTTCCGCGTTACATAACTTACGGTAAATGGCCCGCCTGGCTGACCGCCCAACGACCCCCGCCCATTG
ACGTCAATAATGACGTATGTTCCCATAGTAACGCCAATAGGGACTTTCCATTGACGTCAATGGGTGGAGT
ATTTACGGTAAACTGCCCACTTGGCAGTACATCAAGTGTATCATATGCCAAGTACGCCCCCTATTGACGT
CAATGACGGTAAATGGCCCGCCTGGCATTATGCCCAGTACATGACCTTATGGGACTTTCCTACTTGGCAG
TACATCTACGTATTAGTCATCGCTATTACCATGGTGATGCGGTTTTGGCAGTACATCAATGGGCGTGGAT
AGCGGTTTGACTCACGGGGATTTCCAAGTCTCCACCCCATTGACGTCAATGGGAGTTTGTTTTGGCACCA
AAATCAACGGGACTTTCCAAAATGTCGTAACAACTCCGCCCCATTGACGCAAATGGGCGGTAGGCGTGTA
CGGTGGGAGGTCTATATAAGCAGAGCTCGTTTAGTGAACCGTCAGATCGCCTGGAGACGCCATCCACGCT
GTTTTGACCTCCATAGAAGACACCGACTGAGCTCCTTAAGGTTAACTCTAGAGAATTCGGATCCATGGGA
GAGTGCTGCTTCGAGACGGGAGATGTGAAGCTAACCATGGGAACTGGAACATTTTTGGATATCAATACTG
GAAAAAACCTTCAGCATGTTAATGGAGGCTTTTATCCACTAATTGGATGGAAGATTGGGCAAGAACTTGT
ATGTTTAGCTGAAGGCAATGCAGGAGACACGGGCACCGCCATAATGTGGGCTCAAAAATTAGATCTCTTC
ACAGACGCTGCTGAGACTGAAAAAATGGCCCTGAGCCTGGAAGATTCTGAAGGGGTTTACTTTGTTCCGT
CGTTTAGTGGATTACAGGCTCCATTAAATGACCCCTGTGCCTGTGCCCTCGAGCCATGGAAGCTTATGGA
CTACAAAGACGATGACGACAAGGATATCTAACTGACTGAACCGGTGGTACCGAGGAATTAATTCGCTGTC
TGCGAGGGCCAGCTGTTGGGGTGAGTACTCCCTCTCAAAAGCGGGCATGACTTCTGCGCTAAGATTGTCA
GTTTCCAAAAACGAGGAGGATTTGATATTCACCTGGCCCGCGGTGATGCCTTTGAGGGTGGCCGCGTCCA
TCTGGTCAGAAAAGACAATCTTTTTGTTGTCAAGCTTGAGGTGTGGCAGGCTTGAGATCTGGCCATACAC
TTGAGTGACAATGACATCCACTTTGCCTTTCTCTCCACAGGTGTCCACTCCCAGGTCCAACTGCAGGTCG
AGCATGCATCTAGGGCGGCCAATTCCGCCGATCCTGGAAAAACATGGAGCAATCACAAGTAGCAATACAG
CAGCTACCAATGCTGATTGTGCCTGGCTAGAAGCACAAGAGGAGGAGGAGGTGGGTTTTCCAGTCACACC
TCAGACAATCAACCTCTGGATTACAAAATTTGTGAAAGATTGACTGGTATTCTTAACTATGTTGCTCCTT
TTACGCTATGTGGATACGCTGCTTTAATGCCTTTGTATCATGCTATTGCTTCCCGTATGGCTTTCATTTT
CTCCTCCTTGTATAAATCCTGGTTGCTGTCTCTTTATGAGGAGTTGTGGCCCGTTGTCAGGCAACGTGGC
GTGGTGTGCACTGTGTTTGCTGACGCAACCCCCACTGGTTGGGGCATTGCCACCACCTGTCAGCTCCTTT
CCGGGACTTTCGCTTTCCCCCTCCCTATTGCCACGGCGGAACTCATCGCCGCCTGCCTTGCCCGCTGCTG
GACAGGGGCTCGGCTGTTGGGCACTGACAATTCCGTGGTGTTGTCGGGGAAGCTGACGTCCTTTCCATGG
CTGCTCGCCTGTGTTGCCACCTGGATTCTGCGCGGGACGTCCTTCTGCTACGTCCCTTCGGCCCTCAATC
CAGCGGACCTTCCTTCCCGCGGCCTGCTGCCGGCTCTGCGGCCTCTTCCGCGTCTTCGCCTTCGCCCTCA
GACGAGTCGGATCTCCCTTTGGGCCGCCTCCCCGCCTGGAATTCGAGCTCGGTACCTTTAAGACCAATGA
CTTACAAGGCAGCTGTAGATCTTAGCCACTTTTTAAAAGAAAAGGGGGGACTGGAAGGGCTAATTCACTC
CCAACGAAGACAAGATATCCTTGATCTGTGGATCTACCACACACAAGGCTACTTCCCTGATTGGCAGAAC
TACACACCAGGGCCAGGGATCAGATATCCACTGACCTTTGGATGGTGCTACAAGCTAGTACCAGTTGAGC
AAGAGAAGGTAGAAGAAGCCAATGAAGGAGAGAACACCCGCTTGTTACACCCTGTGAGCCTGCATGGGAT
GGATGACCCGGAGAGAGAAGTATTAGAGTGGAGGTTTGACAGCCGCCTAGCATTTCATCACATGGCCCGA
GAGCTGCATCCGGACTGTACTGGGTCTCTCTGGTTAGACCAGATCTGAGCCTGGGAGCTCTCTGGCTAAC
TAGGGAACCCACTGCTTAAGCCTCAATAAAGCTTGCCTTGAGTGCTTCAAGTAGTGTGTGCCCGTCTGTT
GTGTGACTCTGGTAACTAGAGATCCCTCAGACCCTTTTAGTCAGTGTGGAAAATCTCTAGCAGGGCCGCT
TTAAACCCGCTGATCAGCCTCGACTGTGCCTTCTAGTTGCCAGCCATCTGTTGTTTGCCCCTCCCCCGTG
CCTTCCTTGACCCTGGAAGGTGCCACTCCCACTGTCCTTTCCTAATAAAATGAGGAAATTGCATCGCATT
GTCTGAGTAGGTGTCATTCTATTCTGGGGGGTGGGGTGGGGCAGGACAGCAAGGGGGAGGATTGGGAAGA
CAATAGCAGGCATGCTGGGGATGCGGTGGGCTCTATGGCTTCTGAGGCGGAAAGAACCAGCTGGGGCTCT
AGGGGGTATCCCC
[124 nt withheld, positions 5474-5597]
C
[91 nt withheld, positions 5599-5689]
A
[49 nt withheld, positions 5691-5739]
CCTTTGACGTTGGAGTCCACGTTCTTT
[37 nt withheld, positions 5767-5803]
ACCCTATCTCGGTCTATTCTTTTGATTTATAAGGGATTTTGCCGATTTCGGCCTATTGGTTAAAAAATGA
GCTGATTTAACAAAAATTTAACGCGAATTAATTCTGTGGAATGTGTGTCAGTTAGGGTGTGGAAAGTCCC
CAGGCTCCCCAGCAGGCAGAAGTATGCAAAGCATGCATCTCAATTAGTCAGCAACCAGGTGTGGAAAGTC
CCCAGGCTCCCCAGCAGGCAGAAGTATGCAAAGCATGCATCTCAATTAGTCAGCAACCATAGTCCCGCCC
CTAACTCCGCCCATCCCGCCCCTAACTCCGCCCAGTTCCGCCCATTCTCCGCCCCATGGCTGACTAATTT
TTTTTATTTATGCAGAGGCCGAGGCCGCCTCTGCCTCTGAGCTATTCCAGAAGTAGTGAGGAGGCTTTTT
TGGAGGCCTAGGCTTTTGCAAAAAGCTCCCGGGAGCTTGTATATCCATTTTCGGATCTGATCAGCACGTG
TTGACAATTAATCATCGGCATAGTATATCGGCATAGTATAATACGACAAGGTGAGGAACTAAACCATGGC
CAAGTTGACCAGTGCCGTTCCGGTGCTCACCGCGCGCGACGTCGCCGGAGCGGTCGAGTTCTGGACCGAC
CGGCTCGGGTTCTCCCGGGACTTCGTGGAGGACGACTTCGCCGGTGTGGTCCGGGACGACGTGACCCTGT
TCATCAGCGCGGTCCAGGACCAGGTGGTGCCGGACAACACCCTGGCCTGGGTGTGGGTGCGCGGCCTGGA
CGAGCTGTACGCCGAGTGGTCGGAGGTCGTGTCCACGAACTTCCGGGACGCCTCCGGGCCGGCCATGACC
GAGATCGGCGAGCAGCCGTGGGGGCGGGAGTTCGCCCTGCGCGACCCGGCCGGCAACTGCGTGCACTTCG
TGGCCGAGGAGCAGGACTGACACGTGCTACGAGATTTCGATTCCACCGCCGCCTTCTATGAAAGGTTGGG
CTTCGGAATCGTTTTCCGGGACGCCGGCTGGATGATCCTCCAGCGCGGGGATCTCATGCTGGAGTTCTTC
GCCCACCCCAACTTGTTTATTGCAGCTTATAATGGTTACAAATAAAGCAATAGCATCACAAATTTCACAA
ATAAAGCATTTTTTTCACTGCATTCTAGTTGTGGTTTGTCCAAACTCATCAATGTATCTTATCATGTCTG
TATACCGTCGACCTCTAGCTAGAGCTTGGCGTAATCATGGTCATAGCTGTTTCCTGTGTGAAATTGTTAT
CCGCTCACAATTCCACACAACATACGAGCCGGAAGCATAAAGTGTAAAGCCTGGGGTGCCTAATGAGTGA
GCTAACTCACATTAATTGCGTTGCGCTCACTGCCCGCTTTCCAGTCGGGAAACCTGTCGTGCCAGCTGCA
TTAATGAATCGGCCAACGCGCGGGGAGAGGCGGTTTGCGTATTGGGCGCTCTTCCGCTTCCTCGCTCACT
GACTCGCTGCGCTCGGTCGTTCGGCTGCGGCGAGCGGTATCAGCTCACTCAAAGGCGGTAATACGGTTAT
CCACAGAATCAGGGGATAACGCAGGAAAGAACATGTGAGCAAAAGGCCAGCAAAAGGCCAGGAACCGTAA
AAAGGCCGCGTTGCTGGCGTTTTTCCATAGGCTCCGCCCCCCTGACGAGCATCACAAAAATCGACGCTCA
AGTCAGAGGTGGCGAAACCCGACAGGACTATAAAGATACCAGGCGTTTCCCCCTGGAAGCTCCCTCGTGC
GCTCTCCTGTTCCGACCCTGCCGCTTACCGGATACCTGTCCGCCTTTCTCCCTTCGGGAAGCGTGGCGCT
TTCTCATAGCTCACGCTGTAGGTATCTCAGTTCGGTGTAGGTCGTTCGCTCCAAGCTGGGCTGTGTGCAC
GAACCCCCCGTTCAGCCCGACCGCTGCGCCTTATCCGGTAACTATCGTCTTGAGTCCAACCCGGTAAGAC
ACGACTTATCGCCACTGGCAGCAGCCACTGGTAACAGGATTAGCAGAGCGAGGTATGTAGGCGGTGCTAC
AGAGTTCTTGAAGTGGTGGCCTAACTACGGCTACACTAGAAGAACAGTATTTGGTATCTGCGCTCTGCTG
AAGCCAGTTACCTTCGGAAAAAGAGTTGGTAGCTCTTGATCCGGCAAACAAACCACCGCTGGTAGCGGTG
GTTTTTTTGTTTGCAAGCAGCAGATTACGCGCAGAAAAAAAGGATCTCAAGAAGATCCTTTGATCTTTTC
TACGGGGTCTGACGCTCAGTGGAACGAAAACTCACGTTAAGGGATTTTGGTCATGAGATTATCAAAAAGG
ATCTTCACCTAGATCCTTTTAAATTAAAAATGAAGTTTTAAATCAATCTAAAGTATATATGAGTAAACTT
GGTCTGACAGTTACCAATGCTTAATCAGTGAGGCACCTATCTCAGCGATCTGTCTATTTCGTTCATCCAT
AGTTGCCTGACTCCCCGTCGTGTAGATAACTACGATACGGGAGGGCTTACCATCTGGCCCCAGTGCTGCA
ATGATACCGCGAGACCCACGCTCACCGGCTCCAGATTTATCAGCAATAAACCAGCCAGCCGGAAGGGCCG
AGCGCAGAAGTGGTCCTGCAACTTTATCCGCCTCCATCCAGTCTATTAATTGTTGCCGGGAAGCTAGAGT
AAGTAGTTCGCCAGTTAATAGTTTGCGCAACGTTGTTGCCATTGCTACAGGCATCGTGGTGTCACGCTCG
TCGTTTGGTATGGCTTCATTCAGCTCCGGTTCCCAACGATCAAGGCGAGTTACATGATCCCCCATGTTGT
GCAAAAAAGCGGTTAGCTCCTTCGGTCCTCCGATCGTTGTCAGAAGTAAGTTGGCCGCAGTGTTATCACT
CATGGTTATGGCAGCACTGCATAATTCTCTTACTGTCATGCCATCCGTAAGATGCTTTTCTGTGACTGGT
GAGTACTCAACCAAGTCATTCTGAGAATAGTGTATGCGGCGACCGAGTTGCTCTTGCCCGGCGTCAATAC
GGGATAATACCGCGCCACATAGCAGAACTTTAAAAGTGCTCATCATTGGAAAACGTTCTTCGGGGCGAAA
ACTCTCAAGGATCTTACCGCTGTTGAGATCCAGTTCGATGTAACCCACTCGTGCACCCAACTGATCTTCA
GCATCTTTTACTTTCACCAGCGTTTCTGGGTGAGCAAAAACAGGAAGGCAAAATGCCGCAAAAAAGGGAA
TAAGGGCGACACGGAAATGTTGAATACTCATACTCTTCCTTTTTCAATATTATTGAAGCATTTATCAGGG
TTATTGTCTCATGAGCGGATACATATTTGAATGTATTTAGAAAAATAAACAAATAGGGGTTCCGCGCACA
TTTCCCCGAAAAGTGCCACCTGACGTC
